Addgene plasmid #173486: spNW50
Purpose: Expresses spNW50 in Bl21
Depositing lab: Huan Bao. Depositing organization: UF Scripps Biomedical Research. Publication: One-step construction of circularized nanodiscs using SpyCatcher-SpyTag. Zhang S, Ren Q, Novick SJ, Strutzenberg TS, Griffin PR, Bao H. Nat Commun. 2021 Sep 14;12(1):5451. doi: 10.1038/s41467-021-25737-7. PubMed 34521837.
Backbone
  Vector backbone: pet28a
  Vector type: Bacterial Expression
Growth in bacteria
  Bacterial resistance: Kanamycin, 50 μg/mL
  Growth temperature: 37°C
  Growth strain: DH5alpha
  Copy number: High Copy
Gene/Insert
  Gene/Insert name: spNW50
  Species: Synthetic
  Insert size (bp): -5
  Tag / fusion protein: Histag (N terminal on backbone)
Terms and licenses: Academic/Nonprofit Terms; Industry Terms: Not Available to Industry
How to cite: spNW50 was a gift from Huan Bao (Addgene plasmid # 173486 ; http://n2t.net/addgene:173486 ; RRID:Addgene_173486)
