[The description below was written by a language model from this plasmid's Addgene catalogue record and pLannotate feature annotations shown in this document.]
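Description:
spNW50 is a bacterial expression plasmid built on the pET28a backbone for producing a synthetic membrane scaffold protein in T7 polymerase-expressing E. coli such as BL21. The sequenced record is 8,490 nt; the catalogue's insert size entry is not meaningful. The plasmid is selected with kanamycin through an aph(3')-Ia KanR gene and replicates from a ColE1/pBR322-type origin accompanied by the bom and rop elements. The catalogue lists it as high copy, although rop normally moderates copy number. An f1 origin is also present, and short tetracycline-resistance fragments flanking lacI are backbone remnants rather than functional markers.

Expression is driven by a T7 promoter under lac operator control, with the plasmid-borne lacI gene supplying repressor so that transcription can be induced with IPTG. A T7 gene 10 ribosome binding site begins the reading frame, and a T7 terminator closes it. The frame opens with the backbone's N-terminal His tag, thrombin cleavage site and T7 tag leader. It continues into five tandem, slightly overlapping segments annotated as apolipoprotein A-I fragments, the helical lipid-binding sequence used in nanodisc scaffold proteins. A His-tag fragment is also annotated downstream of the repeats, though the record does not show whether it is translated.

The associated publication title concerns one-step construction of circularized nanodiscs using SpyCatcher-SpyTag. Those elements are not annotated in the feature table, but unannotated stretches lie on either side of the ApoA-I repeats, where they could plausibly sit. The name and repeat number suggest a scaffold for large nanodiscs, although the record does not state the disc size.
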