Features (pLannotate 1.2.2; 26 found; start..end, strand, type, name):
     12..440     +  rep_origin     f1 ori (sequence partly withheld): f1 bacteriophage origin of replication; arrow indicates direction of (+) strand synthesis
    493..550     +  promoter       AmpR promoter (fragment): bla
    559..1374    -  CDS            KanR: aminoglycoside phosphotransferase; aph(3')-Ia; confers resistance to kanamycin in bacteria or G418 (Geneticin®) in eukaryotes
   1496..2084    +  rep_origin     ori: high-copy-number ColE1/pMB1/pBR322/pUC origin of replication
   2270..2409    -  misc_feature   bom: basis of mobility region from pBR322
   2511..2702    -  CDS            rop: Rop protein, which maintains plasmids at low copy number; rop
   2719..3099    +  CDS            YPB1_ECOLX: Protein predicted: Swiss-Prot protein existence level 4. From Escherichia coli.
   3171..3462    -  CDS            TcR (fragment): tetracycline efflux protein; tet; confers resistance to tetracycline
   3477..3498    -  protein_bind   CAP binding site: CAP binding activates transcription in the presence of cAMP. E. coli catabolite activator protein
   3511..4593    -  CDS            lacI: lac repressor; lacI; The lac repressor binds to the lac operator to inhibit transcription in E. coli. This inhibition can be relieved by adding lactose or isopropyl-β-D-thiogalactopyranoside (IPTG).
   4594..4671    -  promoter       lacI promoter: lacI
   4679..4958    -  CDS            TcR (fragment): tetracycline efflux protein; tet; confers resistance to tetracycline
   4980..4998    +  promoter       T7 promoter: promoter for bacteriophage T7 RNA polymerase
   4999..5023    +  protein_bind   lac operator: The lac repressor binds to the lac operator to inhibit transcription in E. coli. This inhibition can be relieved by adding lactose or isopropyl-β-D-thiogalactopyranoside (IPTG). lac repressor encoded by lacI
   5038..5060    +  RBS            RBS: efficient ribosome binding site from bacteriophage T7 gene 10 (Olins and Rangwala, 1989)
   5079..5095    +  CDS            capTEV™ (fragment): composite tag for in vivo biotinylation, TEV protease cleavage, and 6xHis tagging
   5106..5123    +  CDS            thrombin site: thrombin recognition and cleavage site
   5127..5159    +  CDS            T7 tag (gene 10 leader): leader peptide from bacteriophage T7 gene 10 promotes efficient translation in E. coli
   5505..6083    +  CDS            APOA1 (fragment): APOA1_GORGO - Experimental evidence at protein level: Swiss-Prot protein existence level 1. Participates in the reverse transport of cholesterol from tissues to the liver for excretion by promoting cholesterol efflux from tissues and by acting as a cofactor for the lecithin cholesterol acyltransferase (LCAT). As part of the SPAP complex, activates spermatozoa motility (By similarity). From Gorilla gorilla gorilla (Western lowland gorilla).
   6069..6623    +  CDS            APOA1 (fragment): APOA1_GORGO - Experimental evidence at protein level: Swiss-Prot protein existence level 1. Participates in the reverse transport of cholesterol from tissues to the liver for excretion by promoting cholesterol efflux from tissues and by acting as a cofactor for the lecithin cholesterol acyltransferase (LCAT). As part of the SPAP complex, activates spermatozoa motility (By similarity). From Gorilla gorilla gorilla (Western lowland gorilla).
   6609..7163    +  CDS            APOA1 (fragment): APOA1_GORGO - Experimental evidence at protein level: Swiss-Prot protein existence level 1. Participates in the reverse transport of cholesterol from tissues to the liver for excretion by promoting cholesterol efflux from tissues and by acting as a cofactor for the lecithin cholesterol acyltransferase (LCAT). As part of the SPAP complex, activates spermatozoa motility (By similarity). From Gorilla gorilla gorilla (Western lowland gorilla).
   7149..7703    +  CDS            APOA1 (fragment): APOA1_GORGO - Experimental evidence at protein level: Swiss-Prot protein existence level 1. Participates in the reverse transport of cholesterol from tissues to the liver for excretion by promoting cholesterol efflux from tissues and by acting as a cofactor for the lecithin cholesterol acyltransferase (LCAT). As part of the SPAP complex, activates spermatozoa motility (By similarity). From Gorilla gorilla gorilla (Western lowland gorilla).
   7689..8243    +  CDS            APOA1 (fragment): APOA1_GORGO - Experimental evidence at protein level: Swiss-Prot protein existence level 1. Participates in the reverse transport of cholesterol from tissues to the liver for excretion by promoting cholesterol efflux from tissues and by acting as a cofactor for the lecithin cholesterol acyltransferase (LCAT). As part of the SPAP complex, activates spermatozoa motility (By similarity). From Gorilla gorilla gorilla (Western lowland gorilla).
   8334..8351    +  CDS            9xHis (fragment): 9xHis affinity tag
   8361..8410    +  CDS            SET1 (fragment): solubility-enhancement tag derived from T7 phage gene 10B
   8418..8465    +  terminator     T7 terminator: transcription terminator for bacteriophage T7 RNA polymerase
>Addgene plasmid #173486 | spNW50 | addgene full sequence | sequence record 340780 | Addgene NGS Result
TGGCGAATGGG
[124 nt withheld, positions 12-135]
C
[91 nt withheld, positions 137-227]
A
[49 nt withheld, positions 229-277]
CCTTTGACGTTGGAGTCCACGTTCTTT
[37 nt withheld, positions 305-341]
ACCCTATCTCGGTCTATTCTTTTGATTTATAAGGGATTTTGCCGATTTCGGCCTATTGGTTAAAAAATGA
GCTGATTTAACAAAAATTTAACGCGAATTTTAACAAAATATTAACGCTTACAATTTAGGTGGCACTTTTC
GGGGAAATGTGCGCGGAACCCCTATTTGTTTATTTTTCTAAATACATTCAAATATGTATCCGCTCATGAA
TTAATTCTTAGAAAAACTCATCGAGCATCAAATGAAACTGCAATTTATTCATATCAGGATTATCAATACC
ATATTTTTGAAAAAGCCGTTTCTGTAATGAAGGAGAAAACTCACCGAGGCAGTTCCATAGGATGGCAAGA
TCCTGGTATCGGTCTGCGATTCCGACTCGTCCAACATCAATACAACCTATTAATTTCCCCTCGTCAAAAA
TAAGGTTATCAAGTGAGAAATCACCATGAGTGACGACTGAATCCGGTGAGAATGGCAAAAGTTTATGCAT
TTCTTTCCAGACTTGTTCAACAGGCCAGCCATTACGCTCGTCATCAAAATCACTCGCATCAACCAAACCG
TTATTCATTCGTGATTGCGCCTGAGCGAGACGAAATACGCGATCGCTGTTAAAAGGACAATTACAAACAG
GAATCGAATGCAACCGGCGCAGGAACACTGCCAGCGCATCAACAATATTTTCACCTGAATCAGGATATTC
TTCTAATACCTGGAATGCTGTTTTCCCGGGGATCGCAGTGGTGAGTAACCATGCATCATCAGGAGTACGG
ATAAAATGCTTGATGGTCGGAAGAGGCATAAATTCCGTCAGCCAGTTTAGTCTGACCATCTCATCTGTAA
CATCATTGGCAACGCTACCTTTGCCATGTTTCAGAAACAACTCTGGCGCATCGGGCTTCCCATACAATCG
ATAGATTGTCGCACCTGATTGCCCGACATTATCGCGAGCCCATTTATACCCATATAAATCAGCATCCATG
TTGGAATTTAATCGCGGCCTAGAGCAAGACGTTTCCCGTTGAATATGGCTCATAACACCCCTTGTATTAC
TGTTTATGTAAGCAGACAGTTTTATTGTTCATGACCAAAATCCCTTAACGTGAGTTTTCGTTCCACTGAG
CGTCAGACCCCGTAGAAAAGATCAAAGGATCTTCTTGAGATCCTTTTTTTCTGCGCGTAATCTGCTGCTT
GCAAACAAAAAAACCACCGCTACCAGCGGTGGTTTGTTTGCCGGATCAAGAGCTACCAACTCTTTTTCCG
AAGGTAACTGGCTTCAGCAGAGCGCAGATACCAAATACTGTCCTTCTAGTGTAGCCGTAGTTAGGCCACC
ACTTCAAGAACTCTGTAGCACCGCCTACATACCTCGCTCTGCTAATCCTGTTACCAGTGGCTGCTGCCAG
TGGCGATAAGTCGTGTCTTACCGGGTTGGACTCAAGACGATAGTTACCGGATAAGGCGCAGCGGTCGGGC
TGAACGGGGGGTTCGTGCACACAGCCCAGCTTGGAGCGAACGACCTACACCGAACTGAGATACCTACAGC
GTGAGCTATGAGAAAGCGCCACGCTTCCCGAAGGGAGAAAGGCGGACAGGTATCCGGTAAGCGGCAGGGT
CGGAACAGGAGAGCGCACGAGGGAGCTTCCAGGGGGAAACGCCTGGTATCTTTATAGTCCTGTCGGGTTT
CGCCACCTCTGACTTGAGCGTCGATTTTTGTGATGCTCGTCAGGGGGGCGGAGCCTATGGAAAAACGCCA
GCAACGCGGCCTTTTTACGGTTCCTGGCCTTTTGCTGGCCTTTTGCTCACATGTTCTTTCCTGCGTTATC
CCCTGATTCTGTGGATAACCGTATTACCGCCTTTGAGTGAGCTGATACCGCTCGCCGCAGCCGAACGACC
GAGCGCAGCGAGTCAGTGAGCGAGGAAGCGGAAGAGCGCCTGATGCGGTATTTTCTCCTTACGCATCTGT
GCGGTATTTCACACCGCAATGGTGCACTCTCAGTACAATCTGCTCTGATGCCGCATAGTTAAGCCAGTAT
ACACTCCGCTATCGCTACGTGACTGGGTCATGGCTGCGCCCCGACACCCGCCAACACCCGCTGACGCGCC
CTGACGGGCTTGTCTGCTCCCGGCATCCGCTTACAGACAAGCTGTGACCGTCTCCGGGAGCTGCATGTGT
CAGAGGTTTTCACCGTCATCACCGAAACGCGCGAGGCAGCTGCGGTAAAGCTCATCAGCGTGGTCGTGAA
GCGATTCACAGATGTCTGCCTGTTCATCCGCGTCCAGCTCGTTGAGTTTCTCCAGAAGCGTTAATGTCTG
GCTTCTGATAAAGCGGGCCATGTTAAGGGCGGTTTTTTCCTGTTTGGTCACTGATGCCTCCGTGTAAGGG
GGATTTCTGTTCATGGGGGTAATGATACCGATGAAACGAGAGAGGATGCTCACGATACGGGTTACTGATG
ATGAACATGCCCGGTTACTGGAACGTTGTGAGGGTAAACAACTGGCGGTATGGATGCGGCGGGACCAGAG
AAAAATCACTCAGGGTCAATGCCAGCGCTTCGTTAATACAGATGTAGGTGTTCCACAGGGTAGCCAGCAG
CATCCTGCGATGCAGATCCGGAACATAATGGTGCAGGGCGCTGACTTCCGCGTTTCCAGACTTTACGAAA
CACGGAAACCGAAGACCATTCATGTTGTTGCTCAGGTCGCAGACGTTTTGCAGCAGCAGTCGCTTCACGT
TCGCTCGCGTATCGGTGATTCATTCTGCTAACCAGTAAGGCAACCCCGCCAGCCTAGCCGGGTCCTCAAC
GACAGGAGCACGATCATGCGCACCCGTGGGGCCGCCATGCCGGCGATAATGGCCTGCTTCTCGCCGAAAC
GTTTGGTGGCGGGACCAGTGACGAAGGCTTGAGCGAGGGCGTGCAAGATTCCGAATACCGCAAGCGACAG
GCCGATCATCGTCGCGCTCCAGCGAAAGCGGTCCTCGCCGAAAATGACCCAGAGCGCTGCCGGCACCTGT
CCTACGAGTTGCATGATAAAGAAGACAGTCATAAGTGCGGCGACGATAGTCATGCCCCGCGCCCACCGGA
AGGAGCTGACTGGGTTGAAGGCTCTCAAGGGCATCGGTCGAGATCCCGGTGCCTAATGAGTGAGCTAACT
TACATTAATTGCGTTGCGCTCACTGCCCGCTTTCCAGTCGGGAAACCTGTCGTGCCAGCTGCATTAATGA
ATCGGCCAACGCGCGGGGAGAGGCGGTTTGCGTATTGGGCGCCAGGGTGGTTTTTCTTTTCACCAGTGAG
ACGGGCAACAGCTGATTGCCCTTCACCGCCTGGCCCTGAGAGAGTTGCAGCAAGCGGTCCACGCTGGTTT
GCCCCAGCAGGCGAAAATCCTGTTTGATGGTGGTTAACGGCGGGATATAACATGAGCTGTCTTCGGTATC
GTCGTATCCCACTACCGAGATATCCGCACCAACGCGCAGCCCGGACTCGGTAATGGCGCGCATTGCGCCC
AGCGCCATCTGATCGTTGGCAACCAGCATCGCAGTGGGAACGATGCCCTCATTCAGCATTTGCATGGTTT
GTTGAAAACCGGACATGGCACTCCAGTCGCCTTCCCGTTCCGCTATCGGCTGAATTTGATTGCGAGTGAG
ATATTTATGCCAGCCAGCCAGACGCAGACGCGCCGAGACAGAACTTAATGGGCCCGCTAACAGCGCGATT
TGCTGGTGACCCAATGCGACCAGATGCTCCACGCCCAGTCGCGTACCGTCTTCATGGGAGAAAATAATAC
TGTTGATGGGTGTCTGGTCAGAGACATCAAGAAATAACGCCGGAACATTAGTGCAGGCAGCTTCCACAGC
AATGGCATCCTGGTCATCCAGCGGATAGTTAATGATCAGCCCACTGACGCGTTGCGCGAGAAGATTGTGC
ACCGCCGCTTTACAGGCTTCGACGCCGCTTCGTTCTACCATCGACACCACCACGCTGGCACCCAGTTGAT
CGGCGCGAGATTTAATCGCCGCGACAATTTGCGACGGCGCGTGCAGGGCCAGACTGGAGGTGGCAACGCC
AATCAGCAACGACTGTTTGCCCGCCAGTTGTTGTGCCACGCGGTTGGGAATGTAATTCAGCTCCGCCATC
GCCGCTTCCACTTTTTCCCGCGTTTTCGCAGAAACGTGGCTGGCCTGGTTCACCACGCGGGAAACGGTCT
GATAAGAGACACCGGCATACTCTGCGACATCGTATAACGTTACTGGTTTCACATTCACCACCCTGAATTG
ACTCTCTTCCGGGCGCTATCATGCCATACCGCGAAAGGTTTTGCGCCATTCGATGGTGTCCGGGATCTCG
ACGCTCTCCCTTATGCGACTCCTGCATTAGGAAGCAGCCCAGTAGTAGGTTGAGGCCGTTGAGCACCGCC
GCCGCAAGGAATGGTGCATGCAAGGAGATGGCGCCCAACAGTCCCCCGGCCACGGGGCCTGCCACCATAC
CCACGCCGAAACAAGCGCTCATGAGCCCGAAGTGGCGAGCCCGATCTTCCCCATCGGTGATGTCGGCGAT
ATAGGCGCCAGCAACCGCACCTGTGGCGCCGGTGATGCCGGCCACGATGCGTCCGGCGTAGAGGATCGAG
ATCTCGATCCCGCGAAATTAATACGACTCACTATAGGGGAATTGTGAGCGGATAACAATTCCCCTCTAGA
AATAATTTTGTTTAACTTTAAGAAGGAGATATACCATGGGCAGCAGCCATCATCATCATCATCACAGCAG
CGGCCTGGTGCCGCGCGGCAGCCATATGGCTAGCATGACTGGTGGACAGCAAATGGGTCGCGGATCCGGC
GCCATGGTAACCACCTTATCAGGTTTATCAGGTGAGCAAGGTCCGTCCGGTGATATGACAACTGAAGAAG
ATAGTGCTACCCATATTAAATTCTCAAAACGTGATGAGGACGGCCGTGAGTTAGCTGGTGCAACTATGGA
GTTGCGTGATTCATCTGGTAAAACTATTAGTACATGGATTTCAGATGGACATGTGAAGGATTTCTACCTG
TATCCAGGAAAATATACATTTGTCGAAACCGCAGCACCAGACGGTTATGAGGTAGCAACTGCTATTACCT
TTACAGTTAATGAGCAAGGTCAGGTTACTGTAAATGGCGAAGCAACTAAAGGTGACGCTCATACTAGTAC
CTTCTCCAAACTGCGCGAACAGCTGGGTCCGGTGACGCAAGAATTCTGGGATAACCTGGAAAAAGAAACC
GAAGGCCTGCGTCAGGAAATGAGTAAAGACCTGGAAGAAGTGAAAGCCAAAGTTCAACCGTATCTGGATG
ACTTCCAGAAAAAATGGCAAGAAGAAATGGAACTGTACCGCCAGAAAGTCGAACCGCTGCGTGCCGAACT
GCAGGAAGGCGCACGCCAAAAACTGCATGAACTGCAAGAAAAACTGAGCCCGCTGGGTGAAGAAATGCGT
GATCGCGCCCGTGCACATGTTGATGCTCTGCGTACCCACCTGGCCCCGTATTCTGATGAACTGCGTCAGC
GTCTGGCCGCACGTCTGGAAGCGCTGAAAGAAAACGGCGGTGCCCGTCTGGCAGAATACCATGCTAAAGC
GACCGAACACCTGTCAACGCTGTCGGAAAAAGCTAAACCGGCCCTGGAAGATCTGCGCCAGGGTCTGCTG
CCGGTTCTGGAATCATTTAAAGTCAGCTTCCTGTCTGCCCTGGAAGAATATACGAAAAAACTGAACACCC
AGGGCACGCCGGTTACCCAGGAATTTTGGGACAATCTGGAAAAAGAAACGGAAGGCCTGCGCCAGGAAAT
GTCGAAAGACCTGGAAGAAGTCAAAGCAAAAGTGCAGCCGTACCTGGACGATTTTCAGAAAAAATGGCAA
GAAGAAATGGAGCTGTACCGCCAGAAAGTTGAACCGCTGCGCGCGGAACTGCAGGAAGGCGCCCGTCAGA
AACTGCACGAACTGCAGGAAAAACTGAGTCCGCTGGGCGAAGAAATGCGTGATCGTGCCCGCGCACACGT
TGATGCCCTGCGCACGCACCTGGCCCCGTATTCCGATGAACTGCGCCAGCGCCTGGCAGCTCGTCTGGAA
GCCCTGAAAGAAAATGGCGGTGCCCGCCTGGCCGAATATCACGCCAAAGCCACCGAACACCTGAGTACGC
TGTCCGAAAAAGCTAAACCGGCGCTGGAAGATCTGCGCCAAGGTCTGCTGCCGGTGCTGGAAAGCTTTAA
AGTTTCATTCCTGTCGGCGCTGGAAGAATACACGAAAAAACTGAACACGCAGGGCACCCCGGTTACCCAG
GAATTCTGGGACAACCTGGAAAAGGAGACGGAAGGCCTGCGTCAAGAAATGAGCAAAGATCTGGAAGAAG
TTAAAGCCAAAGTCCAGCCGTACCTGGACGACTTTCAGAAAAAATGGCAAGAAGAAATGGAGTTATACCG
CCAGAAAGTGGAACCGCTGCGCGCTGAACTGCAGGAAGGCGCGCGTCAGAAACTGCATGAGTTACAGGAA
AAACTGTCACCGCTGGGAGAGGAAATGCGCGACCGTGCCCGTGCACACGTTGACGCCCTGCGCACCCACC
TGGCGCCGTATTCGGACGAACTGCGTCAACGCCTGGCCGCCCGCCTGGAAGCCTTAAAGGAAAATGGCGG
TGCCCGTCTGGCCGAATATCACGCGAAAGCCACGGAACATCTGAGCACGCTGTCTGAAAAAGCCAAGCCT
GCCCTGGAAGATCTGCGCCAGGGGCTGCTGCCGGTCCTGGAAAGTTTTAAAGTTAGTTTCCTGTCCGCAC
TGGAAGAGTATACGAAAAAACTGAATACCCAGGGCACGCCGGTGACCCAGGAATTTTGGGATAATCTGGA
AAAGGAGACCGAAGGCCTGCGCCAAGAAATGTCCAAGGATCTGGAAGAAGTGAAAGCGAAAGTGCAGCCG
TATCTGGACGATTTCCAGAAAAAATGGCAAGAAGAAATGGAGCTATATCGTCAAAAAGTTGAACCGCTGC
GTGCGGAGTTACAGGAAGGCGCCCGTCAAAAACTGCACGAGTTACAAGAGAAGCTGAGCCCGCTGGGCGA
GGAGATGCGCGATCGTGCCCGCGCACATGTTGACGCCCTGCGTACGCACCTGGCACCGTACAGCGACGAA
CTGCGCCAACGCCTGGCCGCCCGACTGGAAGCCTTAAAAGAGAATGGCGGTGCCCGATTAGCCGAATATC
ACGCAAAAGCTACGGAACATCTGTCTACCCTGAGCGAAAAAGCCAAGCCCGCCCTGGAAGATCTGCGCCA
GGGCTTATTACCGGTCCTGGAAAGCTTCAAAGTTAGCTTCCTGAGCGCGCTGGAAGAATATACCAAAAAA
CTGAATACCCAAGGCACCCCGGTTACCCAAGAATTTTGGGACAACCTGGAAAAAGAGACGGAGGGCCTGC
GCCAAGAAATGAGCAAGGACCTGGAAGAAGTCAAGGCGAAAGTGCAACCGTACCTGGACGACTTCCAGAA
AAAATGGCAAGAAGAAATGGAGCTTTATCGTCAAAAAGTCGAACCGCTGCGCGCCGAGTTACAGGAAGGC
GCGCGTCAAAAACTGCACGAATTACAAGAGAAACTGAGTCCGCTGGGAGAGGAGATGCGCGACCGCGCCC
GTGCACACGTGGACGCACTGCGTACGCATCTGGCGCCGTACAGCGATGAGTTACGTCAACGCCTGGCCGC
GCGCCTGGAAGCTTTAAAGGAGAACGGCGGTGCCCGCCTGGCGGAATATCACGCCAAAGCTACGGAACAC
CTGAGCACCCTGAGCGAAAAAGCGAAGCCAGCCCTGGAAGATCTGCGCCAGGGATTATTGCCGGTCCTGG
AATCTTTCAAAGTGTCATTCCTGAGCGCCCTGGAAGAATACACCAAAAAACTGAACACCCAACTGCCGGG
TACCGGTGCAGCTGCCCTGGAAGTGCCTACTATCGTGATGGTGGACGCCTACAAGCGTTACAAGTAAGCG
GCCGCACTCGAGCACCACCACCACCACCACTGAGATCCGGCTGCTAACAAAGCCCGAAAGGAAGCTGAGT
TGGCTGCTGCCACCGCTGAGCAATAACTAGCATAACCCCTTGGGGCCTCTAAACGGGTCTTGAGGGGTTT
TTTGCTGAAAGGAGGAACTATATCCGGAT
